>Addgene plasmid #152612 | pGBW-m4134362 | depositor full sequence | sequence record 295624 | Full Sequence
CACCATGAATAACGAGTTAAGCCCAGTAGCGCTTCGCCAGATGAGTTGCGCCGCAGGTACAACCCAAACT
GCTTGTACGGATGACAACGCCCTCGCTTACTATAATACCACAAAGGGAGGCCGATTCGTTCTGGCCCTGT
TGTCGGATCTGCAAGACTTGAAATGGGCACGTTTTCCCAAGTCCGACGGGACTGGCACCATTTACACAGA
ACTAGAGCCGCCATGCAGGTTCGTGACTGATACCCCTAAAGGACCCAAGGTCAAATATCTGTATTTTATC
AAGGGGCTTAACAATCTCAATAGAGGCATGGTGTTAGGATCTCTAGCCGCAACGGTGCGGCTGCAAGAAA
ACCTTTACTTTCAGTCGATGAGTGACAAAATCATTCATCTAACCGATGACTCCTTTGATACAGACGTGTT
GAAGGCCGATGGTGCGATACTGGTAGATTTCTGGGCTGAATGGTGTGGCCCGTGCAAGATGATCGCACCC
ATTCTGGACGAGATCGCCGACGAGTATCAAGGAAAATTAACTGTCGCTAAGCTTAATATAGATCAGAACC
CAGGGACGGCACCTAAATACGGCATCAGGGGAATACCTACCCTCCTGCTCTTTAAGAATGGGGAAGTTGC
CGCGACAAAAGTGGGAGCCCTGTCTAAGGGCCAGCTAAAAGAGTTCTTGGACGCTAACCTGGCAGGTTCA
GGCTCGGGGCACATGCACCATCACCATCACCATAGCAGCGGGCTCGTGCCACGCGGCTAAGCTAGCTTGA
CTGACTGAGATACAGCGTACCTTCAGCTCACAGACATGATAAGATACATTGATGAGTTTGGACAAACCAC
AACTAGAATGCAGTGAAAAAAATGCTTTATTTGTGAAATTTGTGATGCTATTGCTTTATTTGTAACCATT
ATAAGCTGCAATAAACAAGTTAACAACAACAATTGCATTCATTTTATGTTTCAGGTTCAGGGGGAGGTGT
GGGAGGTTTTTTAAAGCAAGTAAAACCTCTACAAATGTGGTATTGGCCCATCTCTATCGGTATCGTAGCA
TAACCCCTTGGGGCCTCTAAACGGGTCTTGAGGGGTTTTTTGTGCCCCTCGGGCCGGATTGCTATCTACC
GGCATTGGCGCAGAAAAAAATGCCTGATGCGACGCTGCGCGTCTTATACTCCCACATATGCCAGATTCAG
CAACGGATACGGCTTCCCCAACTTGCCCACTTCCATACGTGTCCTCCTTACCAGAAATTTATCCTTAAGG
TCGTCAGCTATCCTGCAGGCGATCTCTCGATTTCGATCAAGACATTCCTTTAATGGTCTTTTCTGGACAC
CACTAGGGGTCAGAAGTAGTTCATCAAACTTTCTTCCCTCCCTAATCTCATTGGTTACCTTGGGCTATCG
AAACTTAATTAACCAGTCAAGTCAGCTACTTGGCGAGATCGACTTGTCTGGGTTTCGACTACGCTCAGAA
TTGCGTCAGTCAAGTTCGATCTGGTCCTTGCTATTGCACCCGTTCTCCGATTACGAGTTTCATTTAAATC
ATGTGAGCAAAAGGCCAGCAAAAGGCCAGGAACCGTAAAAAGGCCGCGTTGCTGGCGTTTTTCCATAGGC
TCCGCCCCCCTGACGAGCATCACAAAAATCGACGCTCAAGTCAGAGGTGGCGAAACCCGACAGGACTATA
AAGATACCAGGCGTTTCCCCCTGGAAGCTCCCTCGTGCGCTCTCCTGTTCCGACCCTGCCGCTTACCGGA
TACCTGTCCGCCTTTCTCCCTTCGGGAAGCGTGGCGCTTTCTCATAGCTCACGCTGTAGGTATCTCAGTT
CGGTGTAGGTCGTTCGCTCCAAGCTGGGCTGTGTGCACGAACCCCCCGTTCAGCCCGACCGCTGCGCCTT
ATCCGGTAACTATCGTCTTGAGTCCAACCCGGTAAGACACGACTTATCGCCACTGGCAGCAGCCACTGGT
AACAGGATTAGCAGAGCGAGGTATGTAGGCGGTGCTACAGAGTTCTTGAAGTGGTGGCCTAACTACGGCT
ACACTAGAAGAACAGTATTTGGTATCTGCGCTCTGCTGAAGCCAGTTACCTTCGGAAAAAGAGTTGGTAG
CTCTTGATCCGGCAAACAAACCACCGCTGGTAGCGGTGGTTTTTTTGTTTGCAAGCAGCAGATTACGCGC
AGAAAAAAAGGATCTCAAGAAGATCCTTTGATCTTTTCTACGGGGTCTGACGCTCAGTGGAACGAAAACT
CACGTTAAGGGATTTTGGTCATGAGATTATCAAAAAGGATCTTCACCTAGATCCTTTTAAATTAAAAATG
AAGTTTTAAATCAATCTAAAGTATATATGAGTAAACTTGGTCTGACAGTTACCAATGCTTAATCAGTGAG
GCACCTATCTCAGCGATCTGTCTATTTCGTTCATCCATAGTTGCATTTAAATTTCCGAACTCTCCAAGGC
CCTCGTCGGAAAATCTTCAAACCTTTCGTCCGATCCATCTTGCAGGCTACCTCTCGAACGAACTATCGCA
AGTCTCTTGGCCGGCCTTGCGCCTTGGCTATTGCTTGGCAGCGCCTATCGCCAGGTATTACTCCAATCCC
GAATATCCGAGATCGGGATCACCCGAGAGAAGTTCAACCTACATCCTCAATCCCGATCTATCCGAGATCC
GAGGAATATCGAAATCGGGGCGCGCCTGGCCTCCGCGCCGGGTTTTGGCGCCTCCCGCGGGCGCCCCCCT
CGTCACGGCGAGCGCTGCCACGTCAGACGAAGGGCGCAGGAGCGTCCTGATCCTTCCGCCCGGACGCTCA
GGACAGCGGCCCGCTGCTCATAAGACTCGGCCTTAGAACCCCAGTATCAGCAGAAGGACATTTTAGGACG
GGACTTGGGTGACTCTAGGGCACTGGTTTTCTTTCCAGAGAGCGGAACAGGCGAGGAAAAGTAGTCCCTT
CTCGGCGATTCTGCGGAGGGATCTCCGTGGGGCGGTGAACGCCGATGATTATATAAGGACGCGCCGGGTG
TGGCACAGCTAGTTCCGTCGCAGCCGGGATTTGGGTCGCGGTTCTTGTTTGTGGATCGCTGTGATCGTCA
CTTGGTGAGTAGCGGGCTGCTGGGCTGGCCGGGGCTTTCGTGGCCGCCGGGCCGCTCGGTGGGACGGAAG
CGTGTGGAGAGACCGCCAAGGGCTGTAGTCTGGGTCCGCGAGCAAGGTTGCCCTGAACTGGGGGTTGGGG
GGAGCGCAGCAAAATGGCGGCTGTTCCCGAGTCTTGAATGGAAGACGCTTGTGAGGCGGGCTGTGAGGTC
GTTGAAACAAGGTGGGGGGCATGGTGGGCGGCAAGAACCCAAGGTCTTGAGCCCTTCGCTAATGCGGGAA
AGCTCTTATTCGGGTGAGATGGGCTGGGCACCATCTGGGGACCCTGACGTGAAGTTTGTCACTGACTGGA
GAACTCGGTTTGTCGTCTGTTGCGGGGGCGGCAGTTATGGCGGTGCCGTTGGGCAGTGCACCCGTACCTT
TGGGAGCGCGCGCCCTCGTCGTGTCGTGACGTCACCCGTTCTGTTGGCTTATAATGCAGGGTGGGGCCAC
CTGCCGGTAGGTGTGCGGTAGGCTTTTCTCCGTCGCAGGACGCAGGGTTCGGGCCTAGGGTAGGCTCTCC
TGAATCGACAGGCGCCGGACCTCTGGTGAGGGGAGGGATAAGTGAGGCGTCAGTTTCTTTGGTCGGTTTT
ATGTACCTATCTTCTTAAGTAGCTGAAGCTCCGGTTTTGAACTATGCGCTCGGGGTTGGCGAGTGTGTTT
TGTGAAGTTTTTTAGGCACCTTTTGAAATGTAATCATTTGGGTCAATATGTAATTTTCAGTGTTAGACTT
GTAAATTGTCCGCTAAATTCTGGCCGTTTTTGGCTTTTTTGTTAGACAACATGACCGAGTACAAGCCCAC
GGTGCGCCTCGCCACCCGCGACGACGTCCCCAGGGCCGTACGCACCCTCGCCGCCGCGTTCGCCGACTAC
CCCGCCACGCGCCACACCGTCGATCCGGACCGCCACATCGAGCGGGTCACCGAGCTGCAAGAACTCTTCC
TCACGCGCGTCGGGCTCGACATCGGCAAGGTGTGGGTCGCGGACGACGGCGCCGCGGTGGCGGTCTGGAC
CACGCCGGAGAGCGTCGAAGCGGGGGCGGTGTTCGCCGAGATCGGCCCGCGCATGGCCGAGTTGAGCGGT
TCCCGGCTGGCCGCGCAGCAACAGATGGAGGGCCTCCTGGCGCCGCACCGGCCCAAGGAGCCCGCGTGGT
TCCTGGCCACCGTCGGCGTCTCGCCCGACCACCAGGGCAAGGGTCTGGGCAGCGCCGTCGTGCTCCCCGG
AGTGGAGGCCGCCGAGCGCGCCGGGGTGCCCGCCTTCCTGGAGACCTCCGCGCCCCGCAACCTCCCCTTC
TACGAGCGGCTCGGCTTCACCGTCACCGCCGACGTCGAGGTGCCCGAAGGACCGCGCACCTGGTGCATGA
CCCGCAAGCCCGGTGCCTAGGCTAGTATGTAAGCCTAGTCTTAGATAATAAAATCGCTATCCATCGAAGA
TGGATGTGTGTTGGTTTTTTGTGTGTGTAACGCTAGGCGCGCCTGGTGTACCGAGAACGATCCTCTCAGT
GCGAGTCTCGACGATCCATATCGTTGCTTGGCAGTCAGCCAGTCGGAATCCAGCTTGGGACCCAGGAAGT
CCAATCGTCAGATATTGTACTCAAGCCTGGTCACGGCAGCGTACCGATCTGTTTAAACCTAGATATTGAT
AGTCTGATCGGTCAACGTATAATCGAGTCCTAGCTTTTGCAAACATCTATCAAGAGACAGGATCAGCAGG
AGGCTTTCGCATGAGTATTCAACATTTCCGTGTCGCCCTTATTCCCTTTTTTGCGGCATTTTGCCTTCCT
GTTTTTGCTCACCCAGAAACGCTGGTGAAAGTAAAAGATGCTGAAGATCAGTTGGGTGCGCGAGTGGGTT
ACATCGAACTGGATCTCAACAGCGGTAAGATCCTTGAGAGTTTTCGCCCCGAAGAACGCTTTCCAATGAT
GAGCACTTTTAAAGTTCTGCTATGTGGCGCGGTATTATCCCGTATTGACGCCGGGCAAGAGCAACTCGGT
CGCCGCATACACTATTCTCAGAATGACTTGGTTGAGTATTCACCAGTCACAGAAAAGCATCTTACGGATG
GCATGACAGTAAGAGAATTATGCAGTGCTGCCATAACCATGAGTGATAACACTGCGGCCAACTTACTTCT
GACAACGATTGGAGGACCGAAGGAGCTAACCGCTTTTTTGCACAACATGGGGGATCATGTAACTCGCCTT
GATCGTTGGGAACCGGAGCTGAATGAAGCCATACCAAACGACGAGCGTGACACCACGATGCCTGTAGCAA
TGGCAACAACCTTGCGTAAACTATTAACTGGCGAACTACTTACTCTAGCTTCCCGGCAACAGTTGATAGA
CTGGATGGAGGCGGATAAAGTTGCAGGACCACTTCTGCGCTCGGCCCTTCCGGCTGGCTGGTTTATTGCT
GATAAATCTGGAGCCGGTGAGCGTGGGTCTCGCGGTATCATTGCAGCACTGGGGCCAGATGGTAAGCCCT
CCCGTATCGTAGTTATCTACACGACGGGGAGTCAGGCAACTATGGATGAACGAAATAGACAGATCGCTGA
GATAGGTGCCTCACTGATTAAGCATTGGTAACCGATTCTAGGTGCATTGGCGCAGAAAAAAATGCCTGAT
GCGACGCTGCGCGTCTTATACTCCCACATATGCCAGATTCAGCAACGGATACGGCTTCCCCAACTTGCCC
ACTTCCATACGTGTCCTCCTTACCAGAAATTTATCCTTAAGATCGTTTAAACTCGACTCTGGCTCTATCG
AATCTCCGTCGTTTCGAGCTTACGCGAACAGCCGTGGCGCTCATTTGCTCGTCGGGCATCGAATCTCGTC
AGCTATCGTCAGCTTACCTTTTTGGCAGCGATCGCGGCTCCCGACATCTTGGACCATTAGCTCCACAGGT
ATCTTCTTCCCTCTAGTGGTCATAACAGCAGCTTCAGCTACCTCTCAATTCAAAAAACCCCTCAAGACCC
GTTTAGAGGCCCCAAGGGGTTATGCTATCAATCGTTGCGTTACACACACAAAAAACCAACACACATCCAT
CTTCGATGGATAGCGATTTTATTATCTAACTGCTGATCGAGTGTAGCCAGATCTAGTAATCAATTACGGG
GTCATTAGTTCATAGCCCATATATGGAGTTCCGCGTTACATAACTTACGGTAAATGGCCCGCCTGGCTGA
CCGCCCAACGACCCCCGCCCATTGACGTCAATAATGACGTATGTTCCCATAGTAACGCCAATAGGGACTT
TCCATTGACGTCAATGGGTGGAGTATTTACGGTAAACTGCCCACTTGGCAGTACATCAAGTGTATCATAT
GCCAAGTACGCCCCCTATTGACGTCAATGACGGTAAATGGCCCGCCTGGCATTATGCCCAGTACATGACC
TTATGGGACTTTCCTACTTGGCAGTACATCTACGTATTAGTCATCGCTATTACCATGCTGATGCGGTTTT
GGCAGTACATCAATGGGCGTGGATAGCGGTTTGACTCACGGGGATTTCCAAGTCTCCACCCCATTGACGT
CAATGGGAGTTTGTTTTGGCACCAAAATCAACGGGACTTTCCAAAATGTCGTAACAACTCCGCCCCATTG
ACGCAAATGGGCGGTAGGCGTGTACGGTGGGAGGTCTATATAAGCAGAGCTGGTTTAGTGAACCGTCAGA
TCAGATCTTTGTCGATCCTACCATCCACTCGACACACCCGCCAGCGGCCGC
Features (pLannotate 1.2.2; 20 found; start..end, strand, type, name):
    368..694     +  CDS            trxA: THIO_ECO57 - Experimental evidence at protein level: Swiss-Prot protein existence level 1. Participates in various redox reactions through the reversible oxidation of its active center dithiol to a disulfide and catalyzes dithiol-disulfide exchange reactions. From Escherichia coli O157:H7.
    716..733     +  CDS            6xHis: 6xHis affinity tag
    810..931     -  polyA_signal   SV40 poly(A) signal: SV40 polyadenylation signal
    954..1023    -  CDS            large T antigen (fragment): large T antigen from SV40 (simian virus 40)
   1046..1092    +  terminator     T7 terminator: transcription terminator for bacteriophage T7 RNA polymerase
   1122..1258    +  terminator     rrnG terminator: transcription terminator from the E. coli ribosomal RNA rrnG operon (Albrechtsen et al., 1991)
   1303..1374    +  misc_feature   3' β-globin insulator: insulator downstream of the human β-globin locus (Farrell et al., 2002)
   1600..2188    -  rep_origin     ori: high-copy-number ColE1/pMB1/pBR322/pUC origin of replication
   2360..2424    -  CDS            bla(M) (fragment): β-lactamase lacking the signal sequence; bla(M); allows cytosolic expression of β-lactamase
   2688..3897    +  promoter       UbC promoter: human ubiquitin C promoter
   3901..4498    +  CDS            PuroR (fragment): puromycin N-acetyltransferase; pac from Streptomyces; confers resistance to puromycin
   4527..4575    +  polyA_signal   poly(A) signal: synthetic polyadenylation signal
   4841..5701    +  CDS            AmpR: β-lactamase; bla; confers resistance to ampicillin, carbenicillin, and related antibiotics
   5714..5850    +  terminator     rrnG terminator: transcription terminator from the E. coli ribosomal RNA rrnG operon (Albrechtsen et al., 1991)
   5995..6066    +  misc_feature   5' β-globin insulator: insulator upstream of the human β-globin locus (Farrell et al., 2002)
   6071..6117    -  terminator     T7 terminator: transcription terminator for bacteriophage T7 RNA polymerase
   6135..6183    -  polyA_signal   poly(A) signal: synthetic polyadenylation signal
   6264..6567    +  enhancer       CMV enhancer: human cytomegalovirus immediate early enhancer
   6640..6657    -  promoter       CMV promoter (fragment): human cytomegalovirus (CMV) immediate early promoter
   6720..6771    +  promoter       CMVd2 promoter: truncated human cytomegalovirus (CMV) immediate early promoter that yields moderately reduced expression relative to the full-length promoter
