[The description below was written by a language model from this plasmid's Addgene catalogue record and pLannotate feature annotations shown in this document.]
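Description:
pGBW-m4134362 is a mammalian expression plasmid built on the pTwist_CMV_Puro_6 backbone to express wild-type SARS-CoV-2 nsp9, a mature product of the ORF1ab polyprotein. It is maintained in E. coli as a high-copy plasmid through a ColE1/pUC-type origin and selected with ampicillin via a full-length β-lactamase gene. For selection in mammalian cells it carries a separate cassette in which the human ubiquitin C promoter drives puromycin N-acetyltransferase, followed by a synthetic polyadenylation signal.

The expression unit begins with the CMV immediate-early enhancer and promoter elements near the end of the numbered sequence and continues across the circular junction. The nsp9 coding region itself (about 338 bp) is not annotated in the feature table, but the unannotated stretch between the CMV promoter and the first annotated feature is the likely location. Immediately downstream lies E. coli thioredoxin (trxA), which matches the catalogue description of a C-terminal, TEV-cleavable TRX fusion supplied by the backbone. The TEV site is not annotated separately. A 6xHis tag follows thioredoxin in the feature table, although the catalogue entry does not list it. The fusion would allow affinity capture, with protease cleavage available to remove the tag portion. An SV40 polyadenylation signal is annotated downstream of the fusion, though on the reverse strand. The backbone also carries 5' and 3' β-globin insulator elements, T7 and rrnG transcription terminators and an additional synthetic poly(A) signal, which help isolate the cassettes from neighbouring transcription.

The plasmid is intended for transient or puromycin-selected expression of tagged nsp9 in mammalian cells. The record does not state more specific applications.
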