Addgene plasmid #152612: pGBW-m4134362
Purpose: Mammalian expression plasmid for SARS-CoV-2 nsp9
Depositing lab: Ginkgo Bioworks & Benjie Chen. Depositing organization: Ginkgo Bioworks.
Backbone
  Vector backbone: pTwist_CMV_Puro_6
  Backbone size w/o insert (bp): 6080
  Vector type: Mammalian Expression
  Selectable markers: Puromycin
Growth in bacteria
  Bacterial resistance: Ampicillin, 100 μg/mL
  Growth temperature: 37°C
  Growth strain: DH5alpha
  Copy number: High Copy
Gene/Insert
  Gene/Insert name: SARS-CoV-2 nsp9
  Species: Severe acute respiratory syndrome coronavirus 2
  Insert size (bp): 338
  Mutation: wt
  Entrez Gene: ORF1ab (a.k.a. GU280_gp01)
  Promoter: CMV
  Tag / fusion protein: Cleavable TEV;TRX (C terminal on backbone)
  Cloning method: Unknown
Resource information
  A portion of this plasmid was derived from a plasmid made by: GinkgoBioworks
Depositor comments: NCBI reference sequence: YP_009725305.1
How to cite: pGBW-m4134362 was a gift from Ginkgo Bioworks & Benjie Chen (Addgene plasmid # 152612 ; http://n2t.net/addgene:152612 ; RRID:Addgene_152612)
